>Addgene plasmid #178706 | pAAV-VTKS1-hChR2-tBFP | addgene full sequence | sequence record 354866 | Addgene NGS Result
CCTGCAGGCAGCTGCGCGCTCGCTCGCTCACTGAGGCCGCCCGGGCGTCGGGCGACCTTTGGTCGCCCGG
CCTCAGTGAGCGAGCGAGCGCGCAGAGAGGGAGTGGCCAACTCCATCACTAGGGGTTCCTGCTAGACTGC
AGAGGGCCCTGCGTATGAGTGCAAGTGGGTTTTAGGACCAGGATGAGGCGGGGTGGGGGTGCCTACCTGA
CGACCGACCCCGACCCACTGGACAAGCACCCAACCCCCATTCCCCAAATTGCGCATCCCCTATCAGAGAG
GGGGAGGGGAAACAGGATGCGGCGAGGCGCGTGCGCACTGCCAGCTTCAGCACCGCGGACAGTGCCTTCG
CCCCCGCCTGGCGGCGCGCGCCACCGCCGCCTCAGCACTGAAGGCGCGCTGACGTCACTCGCCGGTCCCC
CGCAAACTCCCCTTCCCGGCCACCTTGGTCGCGTCCGCGCCGCCGCCGGCCCAGCCGGACCGCACCACGC
GAGGCGCGAGATAGGGGGGCACGGGCGCGACCATCTGCGCTGCGGCGCCGGCGACTCAGCGCTGCCTCAG
TCTGCGGTGGGCAGCGGAGGAGTCGTGTCGTGCCTGAGAGCGCAGTCAGATATCGTTTAAACGGCCACCA
TGGACTATGGCGGCGCTTTGTCTGCCGTCGGACGCGAACTTTTGTTCGTTACTAATCCTGTGGTGGTGAA
CGGGTCCGTCCTGGTCCCTGAGGATCAATGTTACTGTGCCGGATGGATTGAATCTCGCGGCACGAACGGC
GCTCAGACCGCGTCAAATGTCCTGCAGTGGCTTGCAGCAGGATTCAGCATTTTGCTGCTGATGTTCTATG
CCTACCAAACCTGGAAATCTACATGCGGCTGGGAGGAGATCTATGTGTGCGCCATTGAAATGGTTAAGGT
GATTCTCGAGTTCTTTTTTGAGTTTAAGAATCCCTCTATGCTCTACCTTGCCACAGGACACCGGGTGCAG
TGGCTGCGCTATGCAGAGTGGCTGCTCACTTGTCCTGTCATCCTTATCCGCCTGAGCAACCTCACCGGCC
TGAGCAACGACTACAGCAGGAGAACCATGGGACTCCTTGTCTCAGACATCGGGACTATCGTGTGGGGGGC
TACCAGCGCCATGGCAACCGGCTATGTTAAAGTCATCTTCTTTTGTCTTGGATTGTGCTATGGCGCGAAC
ACATTTTTTCACGCCGCCAAAGCATATATCGAGGGTTATCATACTGTGCCAAAGGGTCGGTGCCGCCAGG
TCGTGACCGGCATGGCATGGCTGTTTTTCGTGAGCTGGGGTATGTTCCCAATTCTCTTCATTTTGGGGCC
CGAAGGTTTTGGCGTCCTGAGCGTCTATGGCTCCACCGTAGGTCACACGATTATTGATCTGATGAGTAAA
AATTGTTGGGGGTTGTTGGGACACTACCTGCGCGTCCTGATCCACGAGCACATATTGATTCACGGAGATA
TCCGCAAAACCACCAAACTGAACATCGGCGGAACGGAGATCGAGGTCGAGACTCTCGTCGAAGACGAAGC
CGAGGCCGGAGCCGTGCCAGCGGCCGCCAGCGAGCTGATTAAGGAGAACATGCACATGAAGCTGTACATG
GAGGGCACCGTGGACAACCATCACTTCAAGTGCACATCCGAGGGCGAAGGCAAGCCCTACGAGGGCACCC
AGACCATGAGAATCAAGGTGGTCGAGGGCGGCCCTCTCCCCTTCGCCTTCGACATCCTGGCTACTAGCTT
CCTCTACGGCAGCAAGACCTTCATCAACCACACCCAGGGCATCCCCGACTTCTTCAAGCAGTCCTTCCCT
GAGGGCTTCACATGGGAGAGAGTCACCACATACGAAGACGGGGGCGTGCTGACCGCTACCCAGGACACCA
GCCTCCAGGACGGCTGCCTCATCTACAACGTCAAGATCAGAGGGGTGAACTTCACATCCAACGGCCCTGT
GATGCAGAAGAAAACACTCGGCTGGGAGGCCTTCACCGAGACGCTGTACCCCGCTGACGGCGGCCTGGAA
GGCAGAAACGACATGGCCCTGAAGCTCGTGGGCGGGAGCCATCTGATCGCAAACATCAAGACCACATATA
GATCCAAGAAACCCGCTAAGAACCTCAAGATGCCTGGCGTCTACTATGTGGACTACAGACTGGAAAGAAT
CAAGGAGGCCAACAACGAGACCTACGTCGAGCAGCACGAGGTGGCAGTGGCCAGATACTGCGACCTCCCT
AGCAAACTGGGGCACAAGCTTAATTAATGGCGCGCCAATCAACCTCTGGATTACAAAATTTGTGAAAGAT
TGACTGGTATTCTTAACTATGTTGCTCCTTTTACGCTATGTGGATACGCTGCTTTAATGCCTTTGTATCA
TGCTATTGCTTCCCGTATGGCTTTCATTTTCTCCTCCTTGTATAAATCCTGGTTGCTGTCTCTTTATGAG
GAGTTGTGGCCCGTTGTCAGGCAACGTGGCGTGGTGTGCACTGTGTTTGCTGACGCAACCCCCACTGGTT
GGGGCATTGCCACCACCTGTCAGCTCCTTTCCGGGACTTTCGCTTTCCCCCTCCCTATTGCCACGGCGGA
ACTCATCGCCGCCTGCCTTGCCCGCTGCTGGACAGGGGCTCGGCTGTTGGGCACTGACAATTCCGTGGTG
TTGTCGGGGAAGCTGACGTCCTTTCCATGGCTGCTCGCCTGTGTTGCCACCTGGATTCTGCGCGGGACGT
CCTTCTGCTACGTCCCTTCGGCCCTCAATCCAGCGGACCTTCCTTCCCGCGGCCTGCTGCCGGCTCTGCG
GCCTCTTCCGCGTCTTCGCCTTCGCCCTCAGACGAGTCGGATCTCCCTTTGGGCCGCCTCCCCGCCTGGA
TCCTGTGCCTTCTAGTTGCCAGCCATCTGTTGTTTGCCCCTCCCCCGTGCCTTCCTTGACCCTGGAAGGT
GCCACTCCCACTGTCCTTTCCTAATAAAATGAGGAAATTGCATCGCATTGTCTGAGTAGGTGTCATTCTA
TTCTGGGGGGTGGGGTGGGGCAGGACAGCAAGGGGGAGGATTGGGAAGACAATAGCAGGCATGCTGGGGA
TGCGGTGGGCTCTATGGCAGGAACCCCTAGTGATGGAGTTGGCCACTCCCTCTCTGCGCGCTCGCTCGCT
CACTGAGGCCGGGCGACCAAAGGTCGCCCGACGCCCGGGCTTTGCCCGGGCGGCCTCAGTGAGCGAGCGA
GCGCGCAGCTGCCTGCAGGGGCGCCTGATGCGGTATTTTCTCCTTACGCATCTGTGCGGTATTTCACACC
GCATA
[95 nt withheld, positions 3296-3390]
T
[46 nt withheld, positions 3392-3437]
C
[141 nt withheld, positions 3439-3579]
CCTTTGACGTTGGAGTCCACGTTCTTT
[37 nt withheld, positions 3607-3643]
ACTCTATCTCGGGCTATTCTTTTGATTTATAAGGGATTTTGCCGATTTCGGTCTATTGGTTAAAAAATGA
GCTGATTTAACAAAAATTTAACGCGAATTTTAACAAAATATTAACGTTTACAATTTTATGGTGCACTCTC
AGTACAATCTGCTCTGATGCCGCATAGTTAAGCCAGCCCCGACACCCGCCAACACCCGCTGACGCGCCCT
GACGGGCTTGTCTGCTCCCGGCATCCGCTTACAGACAAGCTGTGACCGTCTCCGGGAGCTGCATGTGTCA
GAGGTTTTCACCGTCATCACCGAAACGCGCGAGACGAAAGGGCCTCGTGATACGCCTATTTTTATAGGTT
AATGTCATGATAATAATGGTTTCTTAGACGTCAGGTGGCACTTTTCGGGGAAATGTGCGCGGAACCCCTA
TTTGTTTATTTTTCTAAATACATTCAAATATGTATCCGCTCATGAGACAATAACCCTGATAAATGCTTCA
ATAATATTGAAAAAGGAAGAGTATGAGTATTCAACATTTCCGTGTCGCCCTTATTCCCTTTTTTGCGGCA
TTTTGCCTTCCTGTTTTTGCTCACCCAGAAACGCTGGTGAAAGTAAAAGATGCTGAAGATCAGTTGGGTG
CACGAGTGGGTTACATCGAACTGGATCTCAACAGCGGTAAGATCCTTGAGAGTTTTCGCCCCGAAGAACG
TTTTCCAATGATGAGCACTTTTAAAGTTCTGCTATGTGGCGCGGTATTATCCCGTATTGACGCCGGGCAA
GAGCAACTCGGTCGCCGCATACACTATTCTCAGAATGACTTGGTTGAGTACTCACCAGTCACAGAAAAGC
ATCTTACGGATGGCATGACAGTAAGAGAATTATGCAGTGCTGCCATAACCATGAGTGATAACACTGCGGC
CAACTTACTTCTGACAACGATCGGAGGACCGAAGGAGCTAACCGCTTTTTTGCACAACATGGGGGATCAT
GTAACTCGCCTTGATCGTTGGGAACCGGAGCTGAATGAAGCCATACCAAACGACGAGCGTGACACCACGA
TGCCTGTAGCAATGGCAACAACGTTGCGCAAACTATTAACTGGCGAACTACTTACTCTAGCTTCCCGGCA
ACAATTAATAGACTGGATGGAGGCGGATAAAGTTGCAGGACCACTTCTGCGCTCGGCCCTTCCGGCTGGC
TGGTTTATTGCTGATAAATCTGGAGCCGGTGAGCGTGGGTCTCGCGGTATCATTGCAGCACTGGGGCCAG
ATGGTAAGCCCTCCCGTATCGTAGTTATCTACACGACGGGGAGTCAGGCAACTATGGATGAACGAAATAG
ACAGATCGCTGAGATAGGTGCCTCACTGATTAAGCATTGGTAACTGTCAGACCAAGTTTACTCATATATA
CTTTAGATTGATTTAAAACTTCATTTTTAATTTAAAAGGATCTAGGTGAAGATCCTTTTTGATAATCTCA
TGACCAAAATCCCTTAACGTGAGTTTTCGTTCCACTGAGCGTCAGACCCCGTAGAAAAGATCAAAGGATC
TTCTTGAGATCCTTTTTTTCTGCGCGTAATCTGCTGCTTGCAAACAAAAAAACCACCGCTACCAGCGGTG
GTTTGTTTGCCGGATCAAGAGCTACCAACTCTTTTTCCGAAGGTAACTGGCTTCAGCAGAGCGCAGATAC
CAAATACTGTTCTTCTAGTGTAGCCGTAGTTAGGCCACCACTTCAAGAACTCTGTAGCACCGCCTACATA
CCTCGCTCTGCTAATCCTGTTACCAGTGGCTGCTGCCAGTGGCGATAAGTCGTGTCTTACCGGGTTGGAC
TCAAGACGATAGTTACCGGATAAGGCGCAGCGGTCGGGCTGAACGGGGGGTTCGTGCACACAGCCCAGCT
TGGAGCGAACGACCTACACCGAACTGAGATACCTACAGCGTGAGCTATGAGAAAGCGCCACGCTTCCCGA
AGGGAGAAAGGCGGACAGGTATCCGGTAAGCGGCAGGGTCGGAACAGGAGAGCGCACGAGGGAGCTTCCA
GGGGGAAACGCCTGGTATCTTTATAGTCCTGTCGGGTTTCGCCACCTCTGACTTGAGCGTCGATTTTTGT
GATGCTCGTCAGGGGGGCGGAGCCTATGGAAAAACGCCAGCAACGCGGCCTTTTTACGGTTCCTGGCCTT
TTGCTGGCCTTTTGCTCACATGT
Features (pLannotate 1.2.2; 15 found; start..end, strand, type, name):
     12..39      +  repeat_region  AAV2 ITR (fragment): inverted terminal repeat of adeno-associated virus serotype 2 inverted
     68..95      +  repeat_region  AAV2 ITR (fragment): inverted terminal repeat of adeno-associated virus serotype 2 inverted
    158..605     +  promoter       hSyn promoter: human synapsin I promoter; confers neuron-specific expression (Kügler et al., 2003)
    630..1556    +  CDS            ChR2(H134R): H134R mutant of an N-terminal fragment of channelrhodopsin-2 from the alga Chlamydomonas reinhardtii (Nagel et al., 2005) blue light-activated cation channel
   1569..2267    +  CDS            TagBFP: monomeric blue fluorescent protein mammalian codon-optimized
   2277..2865    +  misc_feature   WPRE: woodchuck hepatitis virus posttranscriptional regulatory element
   2873..3097    +  polyA_signal   bGH poly(A) signal: bovine growth hormone polyadenylation signal
   3099..3239    +  repeat_region  AAV2 ITR: inverted terminal repeat of adeno-associated virus serotype 2 inverted
   3244..3295    -  misc_feature   bom (fragment): basis of mobility region from pBR322
   3314..3769    +  rep_origin     f1 ori (sequence partly withheld): f1 bacteriophage origin of replication; arrow indicates direction of (+) strand synthesis
   3770..3819    -  misc_feature   bom (fragment): basis of mobility region from pBR322
   3921..3956    -  CDS            rop (fragment): Rop protein, which maintains plasmids at low copy number; rop
   4051..4155    +  promoter       AmpR promoter: bla
   4156..5016    +  CDS            AmpR: β-lactamase; bla; confers resistance to ampicillin, carbenicillin, and related antibiotics
   5187..5775    +  rep_origin     ori: high-copy-number ColE1/pMB1/pBR322/pUC origin of replication
