[The description below was written by a language model from this plasmid's Addgene catalogue record and pLannotate feature annotations shown in this document.]
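Description:
pAAV-VTKS1-hChR2-tBFP is an adeno-associated virus transfer plasmid of about 5.8 kb, built on the pAAV-VTKS1 backbone from a modular viral toolkit for nervous system studies. It is intended for packaging into recombinant AAV that delivers an optogenetic actuator to neurons. In bacteria it is maintained through a high-copy ColE1/pUC-type origin and selected with ampicillin via the β-lactamase gene and its native promoter. An f1 phage origin is also present, along with short remnants of the pBR322 bom and rop regions that are only fragments and probably not functional. The record lists a recombination-deficient strain for propagation, consistent with the need to keep the repeat-rich ITRs intact.

The expression cassette lies between AAV2 inverted terminal repeats, which provide the signals for replication and encapsidation of the vector genome. The downstream ITR is annotated in full, whereas the upstream one was detected only as two short fragments, which may reflect annotation or sequencing difficulty across this structured region. Within the ITRs, the human synapsin I promoter drives neuron-restricted transcription of channelrhodopsin-2 carrying the H134R substitution, a blue-light-gated cation channel. It is followed closely by TagBFP, a monomeric blue fluorescent protein, and the insert name and spacing suggest a direct fusion. A WPRE element enhances transcript stability and expression, and a bovine growth hormone polyadenylation signal terminates the message. No recombinase sites are annotated, so expression should be constitutive in transduced neurons. The construct is suited to light-driven depolarisation of neurons, with blue fluorescence marking the expressing cells.
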