Addgene plasmid #178706: pAAV-VTKS1-hChR2-tBFP
Purpose: AAV vector for transgene expression of hChR2-tBFP in neurons under the control of the hSyn1 promoter (Kugler et al 2003)
Depositing lab: Jordane Dimidschstein. Depositing organization: Broad Institute. Publication: A versatile viral toolkit for functional discovery in the nervous system. Pouchelon G, Vergara J, McMahon J, Gorissen BL, Lin JD, Vormstein-Schneider D, Niehaus JL, Burbridge TJ, Wester JC, Sherer M, Fernandez-Otero M, Allaway KC, Pelkey K, Chittajallu R, McBain CJ, Fan M, Nasse JS, Wildenberg GA, Fishell G, Dimidschstein J. Cell Rep Methods. 2022 May 26;2(6):100225. doi: 10.1016/j.crmeth.2022.100225. eCollection 2022 Jun 20. PubMed 35784651.
Backbone
  Vector backbone: pAAV-VTKS1
  Vector type: AAV
Growth in bacteria
  Bacterial resistance: Ampicillin, 100 μg/mL
  Growth temperature: 37°C
  Growth strain: NEB Stable
  Copy number: High Copy
Gene/Insert
  Gene/Insert name: hChR2-tBFP
  Species: Synthetic
  Cloning method: Gibson Cloning
Terms and licenses: Academic/Nonprofit Terms; Industry Terms: Not Available to Industry
How to cite: pAAV-VTKS1-hChR2-tBFP was a gift from Jordane Dimidschstein (Addgene plasmid # 178706 ; http://n2t.net/addgene:178706 ; RRID:Addgene_178706)
